Addgene plasmid #73890: pFA6a-zeoCV
Purpose: fission yeast drug selection marker
Depositing lab: Kazunori Tomita. Depositing organization: University College London. Publication: Sequential and counter-selectable cassettes for fission yeast. Amelina H, Moiseeva V, Collopy LC, Pearson SR, Armstrong CA, Tomita K. BMC Biotechnol. 2016 Nov 8;16(1):76. 10.1186/s12896-016-0307-4 PubMed 27825338.
Backbone
  Vector backbone: pFA6a-kanMX6
  Vector type: Mammalian Expression, Bacterial Expression, Yeast Expression
  Selectable markers: Zeocin
Growth in bacteria
  Bacterial resistance: Ampicillin and Bleocin (Zeocin), 100 & 50 μg/mL
  Growth temperature: 37°C
  Growth strain: DH5alpha
  Copy number: Unknown
Gene/Insert
  Gene/Insert name: zeoCV (alt name: CMV/zeo)
  Species: H. sapiens (human), S. cerevisiae (budding yeast), S. pombe (fission yeast)
  Promoter: CMV
  Cloning method: Restriction Enzyme; 5′ cloning site PmeI (not destroyed); 3′ cloning site BglII (not destroyed)
  Sequencing primers: 5′ atcatgaccggtttaaacCGTTACATAACTTACGGTAA; 3′ atccctaggctgcagatctGCAGTGAAAAAAATGCTTTA
Terms and licenses: Academic/Nonprofit Terms; Industry Terms: Not Available to Industry
How to cite: pFA6a-zeoCV was a gift from Kazunori Tomita (Addgene plasmid # 73890 ; http://n2t.net/addgene:73890 ; RRID:Addgene_73890)
