[The description below was written by a language model from this plasmid's Addgene catalogue record and pLannotate feature annotations shown in this document.]
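Description:
pFA6a-zeoCV is a small (about 3.7 kb) marker-cassette plasmid built on the pFA6a-kanMX6 backbone, in which the original kanMX module has been replaced, between preserved PmeI and BglII sites, by a Zeocin-resistance cassette called zeoCV (CMV/zeo). It is maintained in E. coli through a high-copy ColE1/pUC-type origin and an ampicillin resistance gene (bla) with its native promoter. The record lists dual bacterial selection with ampicillin and Zeocin. No yeast replication origin or centromere is annotated, which fits a plasmid that acts as a template or donor for a marker cassette rather than as an episomal yeast vector.

The cassette consists of the human cytomegalovirus immediate-early enhancer and promoter, followed by the synthetic bacterial EM7 promoter, the Sh ble coding sequence (BleoR, an antibiotic-binding protein conferring resistance to bleomycin, phleomycin and Zeocin), and an SV40 polyadenylation signal. The tandem CMV/EM7 arrangement lets the same open reading frame be expressed in eukaryotic cells and in E. coli, which explains the Zeocin selection in bacteria and the catalogue listing of mammalian, bacterial and yeast expression. SP6 and T7 phage promoters flank the cassette region, as is typical of the pFA6a series. The short rop, bom and lacI fragments are backbone remnants with no apparent function.

The stated purpose is a drug selection marker for fission yeast, and it belongs to a set of sequential and counter-selectable cassettes. The record does not describe its use further, but pFA6a-type modules are generally used to supply markers for genomic gene deletion or tagging.
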