Features (pLannotate 1.2.2; 13 found; start..end, strand, type, name):
     70..105     +  CDS            rop (fragment): Rop protein, which maintains plasmids at low copy number; rop
    207..258     +  misc_feature   bom (fragment): basis of mobility region from pBR322
    321..339     +  promoter       SP6 promoter: promoter for bacteriophage SP6 RNA polymerase
    413..494     -  polyA_signal   SV40 poly(A) signal: SV40 polyadenylation signal
    508..882     -  CDS            BleoR: antibiotic-binding protein; Sh ble from Streptoalloteichus hindustanus; confers resistance to bleomycin, phleomycin, and Zeocin™
    901..948     -  promoter       EM7 promoter: synthetic bacterial promoter&nbsp
   1066..1269    -  promoter       CMV promoter: human cytomegalovirus (CMV) immediate early promoter
   1270..1573    -  enhancer       CMV enhancer: human cytomegalovirus immediate early enhancer
   1648..1666    -  promoter       T7 promoter: promoter for bacteriophage T7 RNA polymerase
   1688..1741    -  CDS            lacI (fragment): lac repressor; lacI; The lac repressor binds to the lac operator to inhibit transcription in E. coli. This inhibition can be relieved by adding lactose or isopropyl-β-D-thiogalactopyranoside (IPTG).
   1924..2512    -  rep_origin     ori: high-copy-number ColE1/pMB1/pBR322/pUC origin of replication
   2683..3543    -  CDS            AmpR: β-lactamase; bla; confers resistance to ampicillin, carbenicillin, and related antibiotics
   3544..3648    -  promoter       AmpR promoter: bla
>Addgene plasmid #73890 | pFA6a-zeoCV | depositor full sequence | sequence record 149574 | pFA6a-zeoCV sequence 3673 bps
GACGTCTAAGAAACCATTATTATCATGACATTAACCTATAAAAATAGGCGTATCACGAGGCCCTTTCGTC
TCGCGCGTTTCGGTGATGACGGTGAAAACCTCTGACACATGCAGCTCCCGGAGACGGTCACAGCTTGTCT
GTAAGCGGATGCCGGGAGCAGACAAGCCCGTCAGGGCGCGTCAGCGGGTGTTGGCGGGTGTCGGGGCTGG
CTTAACTATGCGGCATCAGAGCAGATTGTACTGAGAGTGCACCATATGGACATATTGTCGTTAGAACGCG
GCTACAATTAATACATAACCTTATGTATCATACACATACGATTTAGGTGACACTATAGAACGCGGCCGCC
AGCTGAAGCTTCGTACGCTGCAGGTCGACGGATCCCCGGGTTAATTAAGGCGCGCCAGATCTGCAGTGAA
AAAAATGCTTTATTTGTGAAATTTGTGATGCTATTGCTTTATTTGTAACCATTATAAGCTGCAATAAACA
AGTTTCGAGGTCGAGTGTCAGTCCTGCTCCTCGGCCACGAAGTGCACGCAGTTGCCGGCCGGGTCGCGCA
GGGCGAACTCCCGCCCCCACGGCTGCTCGCCGATCTCGGTCATGGCCGGCCCGGAGGCGTCCCGGAAGTT
CGTGGACACGACCTCCGACCACTCGGCGTACAGCTCGTCCAGGCCGCGCACACACACCCAGGCCAGGGTG
TTGTCCGGCACCACCTGGTCCTGGACCGCGCTGATGAACAGGGTCACGTCGTCCCGGACCACACCGGCGA
AGTCGTCCTCCACGAAGTCCCGGGAGAACCCGAGCCGGTCGGTCCAGAACTCGACCGCTCCGGCGACGTC
GCGCGCGGTGAGCACCGGAACGGCACTGGTCAACTTGGCCATGGTTTAGTTCCTCACCTTGTCGTATTAT
ACTATGCCGATATACTATGCCGATGATTAATTGTCAACACGGTCCGTTCCAATGCACCGTTCCCGGCCGC
GGAGGCTGGATCGGTCCCGGTGTCTTCTATGGAGGTCAAAACAGCGTGGATGGCGTCTCCAGGCGATCTG
ACGGTTCACTAAACGAGCTCTGCTTATATAGACCTCCCACCGTACACGCCTACCGCCCATTTGCGTCAAT
GGGGCGGAGTTGTTACGACATTTTGGAAAGTCCCGTTGATTTTGGTGCCAAAACAAACTCCCATTGACGT
CAATGGGGTGGAGACTTGGAAATCCCCGTGAGTCAAACCGCTATCCACGCCCATTGATGTACTGCCAAAA
CCGCATCACCATGGTAATAGCGATGACTAATACGTAGATGTACTGCCAAGTAGGAAAGTCCCATAAGGTC
ATGTACTGGGCATAATGCCAGGCGGGCCATTTACCGTCATTGACGTCAATAGGGGGCGTACTTGGCATAT
GATACACTTGATGTACTGCCAAGTGGGCAGTTTACCGTAAATACTCCACCCATTGACGTCAATGGAAAGT
CCCTATTGGCGTTACTATGGGAACATACGTCATTATTGACGTCAATGGGCGGGGGTCGTTGGGCGGTCAG
CCAGGCGGGCCATTTACCGTAAGTTATGTAACGGTTTAAACGAGCTCGAATTCATCGATGATATCAGATC
CACTAGTGGCCTATGCGGCCGCGGATCTGCCGGTCTCCCTATAGTGAGTCGTATTAATTTCGATAAGCCA
GGTTAACCTGCATTAATGAATCGGCCAACGCGCGGGGAGAGGCGGTTTGCGTATTGGGCGCTCTTCCGCT
TCCTCGCTCACTGACTCGCTGCGCTCGGTCGTTCGGCTGCGGCGAGCGGTATCAGCTCACTCAAAGGCGG
TAATACGGTTATCCACAGAATCAGGGGATAACGCAGGAAAGAACATGTGAGCAAAAGGCCAGCAAAAGGC
CAGGAACCGTAAAAAGGCCGCGTTGCTGGCGTTTTTCCATAGGCTCCGCCCCCCTGACGAGCATCACAAA
AATCGACGCTCAAGTCAGAGGTGGCGAAACCCGACAGGACTATAAAGATACCAGGCGTTTCCCCCTGGAA
GCTCCCTCGTGCGCTCTCCTGTTCCGACCCTGCCGCTTACCGGATACCTGTCCGCCTTTCTCCCTTCGGG
AAGCGTGGCGCTTTCTCAATGCTCACGCTGTAGGTATCTCAGTTCGGTGTAGGTCGTTCGCTCCAAGCTG
GGCTGTGTGCACGAACCCCCCGTTCAGCCCGACCGCTGCGCCTTATCCGGTAACTATCGTCTTGAGTCCA
ACCCGGTAAGACACGACTTATCGCCACTGGCAGCAGCCACTGGTAACAGGATTAGCAGAGCGAGGTATGT
AGGCGGTGCTACAGAGTTCTTGAAGTGGTGGCCTAACTACGGCTACACTAGAAGGACAGTATTTGGTATC
TGCGCTCTGCTGAAGCCAGTTACCTTCGGAAAAAGAGTTGGTAGCTCTTGATCCGGCAAACAAACCACCG
CTGGTAGCGGTGGTTTTTTTGTTTGCAAGCAGCAGATTACGCGCAGAAAAAAAGGATCTCAAGAAGATCC
TTTGATCTTTTCTACGGGGTCTGACGCTCAGTGGAACGAAAACTCACGTTAAGGGATTTTGGTCATGAGA
TTATCAAAAAGGATCTTCACCTAGATCCTTTTAAATTAAAAATGAAGTTTTAAATCAATCTAAAGTATAT
ATGAGTAAACTTGGTCTGACAGTTACCAATGCTTAATCAGTGAGGCACCTATCTCAGCGATCTGTCTATT
TCGTTCATCCATAGTTGCCTGACTCCCCGTCGTGTAGATAACTACGATACGGGAGGGCTTACCATCTGGC
CCCAGTGCTGCAATGATACCGCGAGACCCACGCTCACCGGCTCCAGATTTATCAGCAATAAACCAGCCAG
CCGGAAGGGCCGAGCGCAGAAGTGGTCCTGCAACTTTATCCGCCTCCATCCAGTCTATTAATTGTTGCCG
GGAAGCTAGAGTAAGTAGTTCGCCAGTTAATAGTTTGCGCAACGTTGTTGCCATTGCTACAGGCATCGTG
GTGTCACGCTCGTCGTTTGGTATGGCTTCATTCAGCTCCGGTTCCCAACGATCAAGGCGAGTTACATGAT
CCCCCATGTTGTGCAAAAAAGCGGTTAGCTCCTTCGGTCCTCCGATCGTTGTCAGAAGTAAGTTGGCCGC
AGTGTTATCACTCATGGTTATGGCAGCACTGCATAATTCTCTTACTGTCATGCCATCCGTAAGATGCTTT
TCTGTGACTGGTGAGTACTCAACCAAGTCATTCTGAGAATAGTGTATGCGGCGACCGAGTTGCTCTTGCC
CGGCGTCAATACGGGATAATACCGCGCCACATAGCAGAACTTTAAAAGTGCTCATCATTGGAAAACGTTC
TTCGGGGCGAAAACTCTCAAGGATCTTACCGCTGTTGAGATCCAGTTCGATGTAACCCACTCGTGCACCC
AACTGATCTTCAGCATCTTTTACTTTCACCAGCGTTTCTGGGTGAGCAAAAACAGGAAGGCAAAATGCCG
CAAAAAAGGGAATAAGGGCGACACGGAAATGTTGAATACTCATACTCTTCCTTTTTCAATATTATTGAAG
CATTTATCAGGGTTATTGTCTCATGAGCGGATACATATTTGAATGTATTTAGAAAAATAAACAAATAGGG
GTTCCGCGCACATTTCCCCGAAAAGTGCCACCT
