>Addgene plasmid #73890 | pFA6a-zeoCV | addgene partial sequence | sequence record 149573 | SP6 5'-ATTTAGGTGACACTATAG-3'
CCGGGTTAATTAAGGCGCGCCAGATCTGCAGTGAAAAAAATGCTTTATTTGTGAAATTTGTGATGCTATT
GCTTTATTTGTAACCATTATAAGCTGCAATAAACAAGTTTCGAGGTCGAGTGTCAGTCCTGCTCCTCGGC
CACGAAGTGCACGCAGTTGCCGGCCGGGTCGCGCAGGGCGAACTCCCGCCCCCACGGCTGCTCGCCGATC
TCGGTCATGGCCGGCCCGGAGGCGTCCCGGAAGTTCGTGGACACGACCTCCGACCACTCGGCGTACAGCT
CGTCCAGGCCGCGCACACACACCCAGGCCAGGGTGTTGTCCGGCACCACCTGGTCCTGGACCGCGCTGAT
GAACAGGGTCACGTCGTCCCGGACCACACCGGCGAAGTCGTCCTCCACGAAGTCCCGGGAGAACCCGAGC
CGGTCGGTCCAGAACTCGACCGCTCCGGCGACGTCGCGCGCGGTGAGCACCGGAACGGCACTGGTCAACT
TGGCCATGGTTTAGTTCCTCACCTTGTCGTATTATACTATGCCGATATACTATGCCGATGATTAATTGTC
AACACGGTCCGTTCCAATGCACCGTTCCCGGCCGCGGAGGCTGGATCGGTCCCGGTGTCTTCTATGGAGG
TCAAAACAGCGTGGATGGCGTCTCCAGGCGATCTGACGGTTCACTAAACGAGCTCTGCTTATATAGACCT
CCCACCGTACACGCCTACCGCCCATTTGCGTCAATGGGGCGGAGTTGTTACGACATTTTGGAAAGTCCCG
TTGATTTTGGTGCCAAAACAAACTCCCATTGACGTCAATGGGGTGGAGACTTGGAAATCCCCGTGAGTCA
AACCGCTATCCACGCCCATTGATGTACTGCCA
