>Addgene plasmid #73890 | pFA6a-zeoCV | addgene partial sequence | sequence record 149575 | LNCX 5'-AGCTCGTTTAGTGAACCGTCAGATC-3'
ACACCGGGACCGATCCAGCCTCCGCGGCCGGGAACGGTGCATTGGAACGGACCGTGTTGACAATTAATCA
TCGGCATAGTATATCGGCATAGTATAATACGACAAGGTGAGGAACTAAACCATGGCCAAGTTGACCAGTG
CCGTTCCGGTGCTCACCGCGCGCGACGTCGCCGGAGCGGTCGAGTTCTGGACCGACCGGCTCGGGTTCTC
CCGGGACTTCGTGGAGGACGACTTCGCCGGTGTGGTCCGGGACGACGTGACCCTGTTCATCAGCGCGGTC
CAGGACCAGGTGGTGCCGGACAACACCCTGGCCTGGGTGTGTGTGCGCGGCCTGGACGAGCTGTACGCCG
AGTGGTCGGAGGTCGTGTCCACGAACTTCCGGGACGCCTCCGGGCCGGCCATGACCGAGATCGGCGAGCA
GCCGTGGGGGCGGGAGTTCGCCCTGCGCGACCCGGCCGGCAACTGCGTGCACTTCGTGGCCGAGGAGCAG
GACTGACACTCGACCTCGAAACTTGTTTATTGCAGCTTATAATGGTTACAAATAAAGCAATAGCATCACA
AATTTCACAAATAAAGCATTTTTTTCACTGCAGATCTGGCGCGCCTTAATTAACCCGGGGATCCGTCGAC
CTGCAGCGTACGAAGCTTCAGCTGGCGGCCGCGTTCTATAGTGTCACCTAAATCGTATGTGTATGATACA
TAAGGTTATGTATTAATTGTAGCCGCGTTCTAACGACAATATGTCCATATGGTGCACTCTCAGTACAATC
TGCTCTGATGCCGCATAGTTAAGCCAGCCCCGACACCCGCCAACACCCGCTGACGCGCCCTGACGGGCTT
GTCTGCTCCCGGCATCCGCTTACAGACAAGCTGTGACCGTCTCCGGGAGCTGCATGTGTCA
